>Addgene plasmid #81863 | pDONR223_FAM116A_WT | addgene full sequence | sequence record 168868 | Addgene NGS Result
GGCAGTTCCCTACTCTCGCGTTAACGCTAGCATGGATGTTTTCCCAGTCACGACGTTGTAAAACGACGGC
CAGTCTTAAGCTCGGGCCCCAAATAATGATTTTATTTTGACTGATAGTGACCTGTTCGTTGCAACAAATT
GATGAGCAATGCTTTTTTATAATGCCAACTTTGTACAAAAAAGTTGGCACCATGGCTTTGAGGGGCCCTG
CGGGCTTGGGGCCCGGCTCTCGAAGGCCGTTGGACGAAGCGGTGGCAGGGGCCGAGGGCCGCGAGGCGCC
GGCCCTTGTGGCGGCGGGAGGCGCGCCAGAGGACGATGAAGAGGACGATGGCCGTGGCCGGGGCCTGCTG
CGCTGGGACAGCTTCTCCGCCTGGCTGCACTGCGTGTGTGTGGTGGGCTTCGACCTGGAGCTGGGCCAGG
CCGTGGAGGTAATTTATCCTCAGCATTCCAAACTTACTGACAGAGAAAAAACCAATATTTGCTATTTGTC
TTTTCCAGATTCAAATTCAGGTTGTCTTGGAGATACCCAGTTTTGTTTTAGATTTCGACAGTCTTCTGGG
AGGAGGGTGTCGCTGCATTGTCTCCTGGATCAATTTGACAAAGATTTACCAGTTTACTTAAAGAAGGATC
CTGCTTATTTTTATGGATATGTGTATTTCCGACAAGTTCGAGATAAAACTCTAAAAAGAGGCTACTTTCA
GAAGTCCTTGGTTTTGATCAGCAAACTACCTTATATTCATTTTTTTCACACTGTGCTCAAACAGATAGCA
CCAGAGTATTTTGAAAAGAATGAACCTTATTTGGAAGCAGCTTGTAATGATGTTGATCGATGGCCTGCCC
CAGTGCCAGGGAAAACATTACACCTGCCAATCATGGGGGTGGTAATGAAGGTACGGATTCCCACATGTCA
TGACAAGCCTGGGACAACTCAAATAGTGCAGTTAACTCAGCAGGTGGACACAAATATATCTGTTATTTTA
CCTACTGTTCATGAGGTGGATATTTTCAGGTGTTTCTGCCCAGTTTTCCTTCATAGTCAGATGCTCTGGG
AGCTGGTGCTGTTGGGGGAGCCCCTTGTGGTTATGGCGCCATCACCATCGGAATCATCAGAGACTGTATT
GGCACTTGTTAACTGTATTTCTCCATTAAAGTACTTCAGTGATTTCCGACCTTATTTCACTATTCATGAT
AGTGAATTCAAAGAATATACTACCCGTACGCAAGCTCCGCCCTCAGTTATATTAGGAGTAACCAACCCTT
TTTTTGCTAAGACACTCCAGCACTGGCCACACATTATTCGAATAGGAGACCTTAAACCTACAGGTGAAAT
TCCTAAGCAGGTTAAAGTGAAAAAACTGAAGAATCTAAAGACTCTGGATTCCAAACCTGGAGTTTATACT
TCATATAAGCCATATTTAAATAGAGATGAAGAGATCATAAAACAATTACAGAAGGGTGTACAACAGAAAC
GTCCTTCTGAGGCTCAAAGTGTTATTCTTCGACGCTATTTTTTGGAACTGACACAAAGTTTCATCATTCC
ATTAGAAAGATATGTGGCAAGCTTGATGCCTTTGCAGAAAAGTATTTCCCCATGGAAGAGTCCACCTCAA
TTAAGACAGTTTCTTCCAGAAGAATTTATGAAAACACTTGAGAAAACAGGACCTCAGCTAACCTCTAGAA
TAAAAGGCGATTGGATTGGACTTTACCGGCATTTCCTAAAGTCTCCAAATTTTGATGGCTGGTTTAAGAC
CCGGAGGAAGGAAATGACCCAAAAATTGGAGGCACTCCATCTAGAAGCTCTTTGTGAAGAGGACTTACTT
CTCTGGATCCAGAAACACACAGAAGTAGAAACAGTAGACCTTGTCTTGAAGCTGAAAAATAAGCTGTTGC
AGGCTGATCGAGAGCACTTACCTGTGAAACCTGACACTATGGAAAAGTTACGGACACACATAGATGCCAT
TATCTTAGCATTGCCAGAGGACTTGCAAGGCATACTGCTCAAAACGGGCATGACATGATTGCCAACTTTC
TTGTACAAAGTTGGCATTATAAGAAAGCATTGCTTATCAATTTGTTGCAACGAACAGGTCACTATCAGTC
AAAATAAAATCATTATTTGCCATCCAGCTGATATCCCCTATAGTGAGTCGTATTACATGGTCATAGCTGT
TTCCTGGCAGCTCTGGCCCGTGTCTCAAAATCTCTGATGTTACATTGCACAAGATAAAAATATATCATCA
TGCCTCCTCTAGACCAGCCAGGACAGAAATGCCTCGACTTCGCTGCTACCCAAGGTTGCCGGGTGACGCA
CACCGTGGAAACGGATGAAGGCACGAACCCAGTGGACATAAGCCTGTTCGGTTCGTAAGCTGTAATGCAA
GTAGCGTATGCGCTCACGCAACTGGTCCAGAACCTTGACCGAACGCAGCGGTGGTAACGGCGCAGTGGCG
GTTTTCATGGCTTGTTATGACTGTTTTTTTGGGGTACAGTCTATGCCTCGGGCATCCAAGCAGCAAGCGC
GTTACGCCGTGGGTCGATGTTTGATGTTATGGAGCAGCAACGATGTTACGCAGCAGGGCAGTCGCCCTAA
AACAAAGTTAAACATTATGAGGGAAGCGGTGATCGCCGAAGTATCGACTCAACTATCAGAGGTAGTTGGC
GTCATCGAGCGCCATCTCGAACCGACGTTGCTGGCCGTACATTTGTACGGCTCCGCAGTGGATGGCGGCC
TGAAGCCACACAGTGATATTGATTTGCTGGTTACGGTGACCGTAAGGCTTGATGAAACAACGCGGCGAGC
TTTGATCAACGACCTTTTGGAAACTTCGGCTTCCCCTGGAGAGAGCGAGATTCTCCGCGCTGTAGAAGTC
ACCATTGTTGTGCACGACGACATCATTCCGTGGCGTTATCCAGCTAAGCGCGAACTGCAATTTGGAGAAT
GGCAGCGCAATGACATTCTTGCAGGTATCTTCGAGCCAGCCACGATCGACATTGATCTGGCTATCTTGCT
GACAAAAGCAAGAGAACATAGCGTTGCCTTGGTAGGTCCAGCGGCGGAGGAACTCTTTGATCCGGTTCCT
GAACAGGATCTATTTGAGGCGCTAAATGAAACCTTAACGCTATGGAACTCGCCGCCCGACTGGGCTGGCG
ATGAGCGAAATGTAGTGCTTACGTTGTCCCGCATTTGGTACAGCGCAGTAACCGGCAAAATCGCGCCGAA
GGATGTCGCTGCCGACTGGGCAATGGAGCGCCTGCCGGCCCAGTATCAGCCCGTCATACTTGAAGCTAGA
CAGGCTTATCTTGGACAAGAAGAAGATCGCTTGGCCTCGCGCGCAGATCAGTTGGAAGAATTTGTCCACT
ACGTGAAAGGCGAGATCACCAAGGTAGTCGGCAAATAACCCTCGAGCCACCCATGACCAAAATCCCTTAA
CGTGAGTTACGCGTCGTTCCACTGAGCGTCAGACCCCGTAGAAAAGATCAAAGGATCTTCTTGAGATCCT
TTTTTTCTGCGCGTAATCTGCTGCTTGCAAACAAAAAAACCACCGCTACCAGCGGTGGTTTGTTTGCCGG
ATCAAGAGCTACCAACTCTTTTTCCGAAGGTAACTGGCTTCAGCAGAGCGCAGATACCAAATACTGTTCT
TCTAGTGTAGCCGTAGTTAGGCCACCACTTCAAGAACTCTGTAGCACCGCCTACATACCTCGCTCTGCTA
ATCCTGTTACCAGTGGCTGCTGCCAGTGGCGATAAGTCGTGTCTTACCGGGTTGGACTCAAGACGATAGT
TACCGGATAAGGCGCAGCGGTCGGGCTGAACGGGGGGTTCGTGCACACAGCCCAGCTTGGAGCGAACGAC
CTACACCGAACTGAGATACCTACAGCGTGAGCTATGAGAAAGCGCCACGCTTCCCGAAGGGAGAAAGGCG
GACAGGTATCCGGTAAGCGGCAGGGTCGGAACAGGAGAGCGCACGAGGGAGCTTCCAGGGGGAAACGCCT
GGTATCTTTATAGTCCTGTCGGGTTTCGCCACCTCTGACTTGAGCGTCGATTTTTGTGATGCTCGTCAGG
GGGGCGGAGCCTATGGAAAAACGCCAGCAACGCGGCCTTTTTACGGTTCCTGGCCTTTTGCTGGCCTTTT
GCTCACATGTTCTTTCCTGCGTTATCCCCTGATTCTGTGGATAACCGTATTACCGCCTTTGAGTGAGCTG
ATACCGCTCGCCGCAGCCGAACGACCGAGCGCAGCGAGTCAGTGAGCGAGGAAGCGGAAGAGCGCCCAAT
ACGCAAACCGCCTCTCCCCGCGCGTTGGCCGATTCATTAATGCAGCTGGCACGACAGGTTTCCCGACTGG
AAAGCGGGCAGTGAGCGCAACGCAATTAATACGCGTACCGCTAGCCAGGAAGAGTTTGTAGAAACGCAAA
AAGGCCATCCGTCAGGATGGCCTTCTGCTTAGTTTGATGCCTGGCAGTTTATGGCGGGCGTCCTGCCCGC
CACCCTCCGGGCCGTTGCTTCACAACGTTCAAATCCGCTCCCGGCGGATTTGTCCTACTCAGGAGAGCGT
TCACCGACAAACAACAGATAAAACGAAAGGCCCAGTCTTCCGACTGAGCCTTTCGTTTTATTTGATGCCT
Features (pLannotate 1.2.2; 12 found; start..end, strand, type, name):
     38..74      -  CDS            lacZα (fragment): LacZα fragment of β-galactosidase; lacZ fragment
     91..186     +  protein_bind   attL3: mutant version of attL; recombination site for the Gateway® LR reaction LR Clonase™
    192..2015    +  CDS            DENND6A: DEN6A_HUMAN - Also known as FAM116A. Experimental evidence at protein level: Swiss-Prot protein existence level 1. Guanine nucleotide exchange factor (GEF) for RAB14. Component of an endocytic recycling pathway that is required for the control of ADAM10 transport, shedding of N-cadherin/CDH2 by ADAM9 or ADAM10 and regulation of cell-cell junctions. Required for RAB14 recruitment to recycling endosomes. From Homo sapiens (Human).
   2023..2118    -  protein_bind   attL3: mutant version of attL; recombination site for the Gateway® LR reaction LR Clonase™
   2137..2155    -  promoter       T7 promoter: promoter for bacteriophage T7 RNA polymerase
   2345..2368    +  promoter       Pc promoter (fragment): intI1 (promoter lies within the coding sequence); class 1 integron promoter
   2544..2600    +  CDS            GmR (fragment): gentamycin acetyltransferase; aacC1; confers resistance to gentamycin
   2607..3398    +  CDS            SmR: aminoglycoside adenylyltransferase (Murphy, 1985); aadA; confers resistance to spectinomycin and streptomycin
   3491..4079    +  rep_origin     ori: high-copy-number ColE1/pMB1/pBR322/pUC origin of replication
   4262..4354    +  CDS            lacI (fragment): lac repressor; lacI; The lac repressor binds to the lac operator to inhibit transcription in E. coli. This inhibition can be relieved by adding lactose or isopropyl-β-D-thiogalactopyranoside (IPTG).
   4409..4436    -  terminator     rrnB T2 terminator: transcription terminator T2 from the E. coli rrnB gene
   4568..4611    +  terminator     rrnB T1 terminator: Escherichia coli rrnB; transcription terminator T1 from the E. coli rrnB gene
