[The description below was written by a language model from this plasmid's Addgene catalogue record and pLannotate feature annotations shown in this document.]
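Description:
pDONR223_FAM116A_WT is a Gateway entry clone built on the Invitrogen pDONR223 backbone and carrying the wild-type human FAM116A open reading frame, a gene now officially named DENND6A. It is a bacterial propagation and cloning plasmid rather than an expression vector. It replicates in E. coli from a high-copy ColE1/pUC-type origin and is selected with spectinomycin through the aadA aminoglycoside adenylyltransferase gene (annotated SmR). That gene sits downstream of a fragment of the class 1 integron Pc promoter and a short gentamicin acetyltransferase remnant. The sequenced plasmid is 4,620 nt. Other small annotated pieces, including lacZα and lacI fragments and the rrnB T1 and T2 terminators, are backbone remnants that help insulate the cloning region from read-through transcription.

The payload is a roughly 1.8 kb coding sequence flanked on both sides by attL recombination sites. The annotation software labels both sites attL3, which probably reflects automated matching rather than the true identity of each site. No promoter drives the insert, as the record states. A T7 promoter lies just outside the downstream attL site and points back toward the insert on the opposite strand. The clone is in the "closed" configuration, meaning a stop codon immediately follows the ORF, so it yields native or N-terminally tagged protein but not C-terminal fusions. The encoded protein is described as a guanine nucleotide exchange factor for RAB14 that acts in endocytic recycling and the regulation of cell-cell junctions.

The plasmid belongs to the Target Accelerator Plasmid Collection, which was assembled for systematic functional testing of cancer-associated alleles. It serves as the wild-type reference clone, to be transferred by LR recombination into destination vectors chosen for expression.
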