Addgene plasmid #81863: pDONR223_FAM116A_WT
Purpose: Gateway Donor vector containing FAM116A ,part of the Target Accelerator Plasmid Collection.
Depositing lab: Jesse Boehm & William Hahn & David Root. Depositing organization: Broad Institute. Publication: Systematic Functional Interrogation of Rare Cancer Variants Identifies Oncogenic Alleles. Kim E, Ilic N, Shrestha Y, Zou L, Kamburov A, Zhu C, Yang X, Lubonja R, Tran N, Nguyen C, Lawrence MS, Piccioni F, Bagul M, Doench JG, Chouinard CR, Wu X, Hogstrom L, Natoli T, Tamayo P, Horn H, Corsello SM, Lage K, Root DE, Subramanian A, Golub TR, Getz G, Boehm JS, Hahn WC. Cancer Discov. 2016 Jul;6(7):714-26. doi: 10.1158/2159-8290.CD-16-0160. Epub 2016 May 4. PubMed 27147599.
Backbone
  Vector backbone: pDONR223
  Backbone manufacturer: Invitrogen
  Backbone size w/o insert (bp): 2790
  Vector type: Gateway Entry vector
Growth in bacteria
  Bacterial resistance: Spectinomycin, 50 μg/mL
  Growth temperature: 37°C
  Growth strain: DH5alpha
  Copy number: High Copy
Gene/Insert
  Gene/Insert name: FAM116A
  Species: H. sapiens (human)
  Mutation: WT
  GenBank ID: NM_152678.2
  Entrez Gene: DENND6A (a.k.a. AFI1A, FAM116A)
  Promoter: None
  Cloning method: Gateway Cloning
  Sequencing primers: 5′ M13pUC-fwd; 3′ M13-Rev
Terms and licenses: Academic/Nonprofit Terms; Industry Terms: Not Available to Industry
Depositor comments: Closed state: stop codon immediately follows insert
How to cite: pDONR223_FAM116A_WT was a gift from Jesse Boehm & William Hahn & David Root (Addgene plasmid # 81863 ; http://n2t.net/addgene:81863 ; RRID:Addgene_81863)
