>Addgene plasmid #81863 | pDONR223_FAM116A_WT | depositor partial sequence | sequence record 155182 | Insert sequence
ATGGCTTTGAGGGGCCCTGCGGGCTTGGGGCCCGGCTCTCGAAGGCCGTTGGACGAAGCGGTGGCAGGGG
CCGAGGGCCGCGAGGCGCCGGCCCTTGTGGCGGCGGGAGGCGCGCCAGAGGACGATGAAGAGGACGATGG
CCGTGGCCGGGGCCTGCTGCGCTGGGACAGCTTCTCCGCCTGGCTGCACTGCGTGTGTGTGGTGGGCTTC
GACCTGGAGCTGGGCCAGGCCGTGGAGGTAATTTATCCTCAGCATTCCAAACTTACTGACAGAGAAAAAA
CCAATATTTGCTATTTGTCTTTTCCAGATTCAAATTCAGGTTGTCTTGGAGATACCCAGTTTTGTTTTAG
ATTTCGACAGTCTTCTGGGAGGAGGGTGTCGCTGCATTGTCTCCTGGATCAATTTGACAAAGATTTACCA
GTTTACTTAAAGAAGGATCCTGCTTATTTTTATGGATATGTGTATTTCCGACAAGTTCGAGATAAAACTC
TAAAAAGAGGCTACTTTCAGAAGTCCTTGGTTTTGATCAGCAAACTACCTTATATTCATTTTTTTCACAC
TGTGCTCAAACAGATAGCACCAGAGTATTTTGAAAAGAATGAACCTTATTTGGAAGCAGCTTGTAATGAT
GTTGATCGATGGCCTGCCCCAGTGCCAGGGAAAACATTACACCTGCCAATCATGGGGGTGGTAATGAAGG
TACGGATTCCCACATGTCATGACAAGCCTGGGACAACTCAAATAGTGCAGTTAACTCAGCAGGTGGACAC
AAATATATCTGTTATTTTACCTACTGTTCATGAGGTGGATATTTTCAGGTGTTTCTGCCCAGTTTTCCTT
CATAGTCAGATGCTCTGGGAGCTGGTGCTGTTGGGGGAGCCCCTTGTGGTTATGGCGCCATCACCATCGG
AATCATCAGAGACTGTATTGGCACTTGTTAACTGTATTTCTCCATTAAAGTACTTCAGTGATTTCCGACC
TTATTTCACTATTCATGATAGTGAATTCAAAGAATATACTACCCGTACGCAAGCTCCGCCCTCAGTTATA
TTAGGAGTAACCAACCCTTTTTTTGCTAAGACACTCCAGCACTGGCCACACATTATTCGAATAGGAGACC
TTAAACCTACAGGTGAAATTCCTAAGCAGGTTAAAGTGAAAAAACTGAAGAATCTAAAGACTCTGGATTC
CAAACCTGGAGTTTATACTTCATATAAGCCATATTTAAATAGAGATGAAGAGATCATAAAACAATTACAG
AAGGGTGTACAACAGAAACGTCCTTCTGAGGCTCAAAGTGTTATTCTTCGACGCTATTTTTTGGAACTGA
CACAAAGTTTCATCATTCCATTAGAAAGATATGTGGCAAGCTTGATGCCTTTGCAGAAAAGTATTTCCCC
ATGGAAGAGTCCACCTCAATTAAGACAGTTTCTTCCAGAAGAATTTATGAAAACACTTGAGAAAACAGGA
CCTCAGCTAACCTCTAGAATAAAAGGCGATTGGATTGGACTTTACCGGCATTTCCTAAAGTCTCCAAATT
TTGATGGCTGGTTTAAGACCCGGAGGAAGGAAATGACCCAAAAATTGGAGGCACTCCATCTAGAAGCTCT
TTGTGAAGAGGACTTACTTCTCTGGATCCAGAAACACACAGAAGTAGAAACAGTAGACCTTGTCTTGAAG
CTGAAAAATAAGCTGTTGCAGGCTGATCGAGAGCACTTACCTGTGAAACCTGACACTATGGAAAAGTTAC
GGACACACATAGATGCCATTATCTTAGCATTGCCAGAGGACTTGCAAGGCATACTGCTCAAAACGGGCAT
GACA
